Addgene plasmid #231521: pHAGE2-TetO-Chim-Pchi-Q61A/E64M
Purpose: Expresses Pigoraptor chileana chimeric Sox mutant in mammalian cells, for lentivirus generation
Depositing lab: Ralf Jauch. Depositing organization: University of Hong Kong. Publication: The emergence of Sox and POU transcription factors predates the origins of animal stem cells. Gao Y, Tan DS, Girbig M, Hu H, Zhou X, Xie Q, Yeung SW, Lee KS, Ho SY, Cojocaru V, Yan J, Hochberg GKA, de Mendoza A, Jauch R. Nat Commun. 2024 Nov 14;15(1):9868. doi: 10.1038/s41467-024-54152-x. PubMed 39543096.
Backbone
  Vector backbone: pHAGE2-TetO
  Vector type: Lentiviral
Growth in bacteria
  Bacterial resistance: Ampicillin, 100 μg/mL
  Growth temperature: 37°C
  Growth strain: NEB Stable
  Copy number: High Copy
Gene/Insert
  Gene/Insert name: Pchi HMG Q61A/E64M flanked with N- and C-termini of mSox2
  Species: Pigoraptor chileana
  Mutation: Point mutations at position 61 Q to A and 64 E to M of the HMG domain
  Cloning method: Gene Synthesis
Terms and licenses: Academic/Nonprofit Terms; Industry Terms: Not Available to Industry
How to cite: pHAGE2-TetO-Chim-Pchi-Q61A/E64M was a gift from Ralf Jauch (Addgene plasmid # 231521 ; http://n2t.net/addgene:231521 ; RRID:Addgene_231521)
