[The description below was written by a language model from this plasmid's Addgene catalogue record and pLannotate feature annotations shown in this document.]
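Description:
pHAGE2-TetO-Chim-Pchi-Q61A/E64M is an HIV-1-derived lentiviral transfer plasmid built on the pHAGE2-TetO backbone for doxycycline-regulated expression of a chimeric Sox transcription factor in mammalian cells. It is maintained in E. coli through a high-copy ColE1/pUC-type origin with ampicillin selection (AmpR under its own bla promoter). The viral portion carries a truncated 5' LTR, the Ψ packaging signal with an adjoining gag fragment, the Rev response element for Rev-dependent nuclear export of the genomic RNA, and a cPPT/CTS element. At the 3' end lies a self-inactivating ΔU3 LTR that contains a loxP site. Because the 3' U3 region is copied to both ends of the provirus during reverse transcription, such a site would in principle allow Cre-mediated excision of the integrated cassette, although the record does not describe this use.

The payload is driven by a tetracycline response element with seven tetO repeats joined to a minimal CMV promoter. Transcription therefore depends on a Tet transactivator supplied separately, since none is annotated on this plasmid. The open reading frame was made by gene synthesis and consists of the HMG DNA-binding domain from the unicellular holozoan Pigoraptor chileana flanked by the N- and C-terminal regions of mouse Sox2. This explains why automated annotation labels the whole coding sequence as mouse Sox2. The HMG domain carries two point substitutions, Q61A and E64M. A WPRE downstream enhances transcript expression. No fluorescent reporter or mammalian selection marker is annotated. The construct is intended for producing lentivirus to express this mutant chimera in mammalian cells. The associated publication title points to studies of the evolutionary origin of Sox and POU factors, but the record does not state the specific assays.
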