Features (pLannotate 1.2.2; 27 found; start..end, strand, type, name):
    377..634     +  LTR            5' LTR (truncated): truncated 5' long terminal repeat (LTR) from HIV-1
    681..806     +  misc_feature   HIV-1 Ψ: packaging signal of human immunodeficiency virus type 1
    790..1128    +  CDS            HIV-1 gag (fragment): gag protein from human immunodeficiency virus 1; gag
   1303..1536    +  misc_feature   RRE: The Rev response element (RRE) of HIV-1 allows for Rev-dependent mRNA export from the nucleus to the cytoplasm.
   1913..2013    +  CDS            Rev (fragment): human immunodeficiency virus 1 (HIV-1) Rev protein; rev; enhances nuclear export of unspliced and incompletely spliced viral mRNAs
   2058..2175    +  misc_feature   cPPT/CTS: central polypurine tract and central termination sequence of HIV-1
   2217..2237    -  promoter       SV40 promoter (fragment): SV40 enhancer and early promoter
   2251..2521    +  protein_bind   tetracycline response element: contains seven copies of the tetracycline operator tetO tetracycline repressor TetR
   2532..2549    +  misc_feature   MCS (fragment): pUC18/19 multiple cloning site
   2549..2616    +  promoter       tight TRE promoter (fragment): Tet-responsive promoter PTight, consisting of seven tet operator sequences followed by the minimal CMV promoter
   2691..3647    +  CDS            Sox2: SOX2_MOUSE - Also known as Sox-2. Experimental evidence at protein level: Swiss-Prot protein existence level 1. Transcription factor that forms a trimeric complex with POU5F1 (OCT3/4) on DNA and controls the expression of a number of genes involved in embryonic development such as YES1, FGF4, UTF1 and ZFP206 (PubMed:15863505, PubMed:17097055, PubMed:19740739). Binds to the proximal enhancer region of NANOG (PubMed:15863505). Critical for early embryogenesis and for embryonic stem cell pluripotency (By similarity). Downstream SRRT target that mediates the promotion of neural stem cell self-rene
   3670..4258    +  misc_feature   WPRE: woodchuck hepatitis virus posttranscriptional regulatory element
   4311..4330    +  misc_feature   cPPT/CTS (fragment): central polypurine tract and central termination sequence of HIV-1
   4332..4367    +  LTR            3' LTR (ΔU3) (fragment): self-inactivating 3' long terminal repeat (LTR) from HIV-1
   4388..4421    +  protein_bind   loxP: Cre-mediated recombination occurs in the 8-bp core sequence (GCATACAT). Cre recombinase
   4440..4620    +  LTR            5' LTR (truncated): truncated 5' long terminal repeat (LTR) from HIV-1
   4753..4857    +  promoter       AmpR promoter: bla
   4858..5718    +  CDS            AmpR: β-lactamase; bla; confers resistance to ampicillin, carbenicillin, and related antibiotics
   5889..6477    +  rep_origin     ori: high-copy-number ColE1/pMB1/pBR322/pUC origin of replication
   6660..6714    +  CDS            lacI (fragment): lac repressor; lacI; The lac repressor binds to the lac operator to inhibit transcription in E. coli. This inhibition can be relieved by adding lactose or isopropyl-β-D-thiogalactopyranoside (IPTG).
   6720..6813    +  rep_origin     SV40 ori (fragment): SV40 origin of replication
   6838..6875    +  CDS            lacI (fragment): lac repressor; lacI; The lac repressor binds to the lac operator to inhibit transcription in E. coli. This inhibition can be relieved by adding lactose or isopropyl-β-D-thiogalactopyranoside (IPTG).
   6888..6909    +  protein_bind   CAP binding site: CAP binding activates transcription in the presence of cAMP. E. coli catabolite activator protein
   6924..6954    +  promoter       lac promoter: promoter for the E. coli lac operon
   6962..6978    +  protein_bind   lac operator: The lac repressor binds to the lac operator to inhibit transcription in E. coli. This inhibition can be relieved by adding lactose or isopropyl-β-D-thiogalactopyranoside (IPTG). lac repressor encoded by lacI
   7012..7095    +  polyA_signal   SV40 poly(A) signal (fragment): SV40 polyadenylation signal
   7262..329     +  CDS            nef (fragment) (across the origin): NEF_HV1BR - Experimental evidence at protein level: Swiss-Prot protein existence level 1. Extracellular Nef protein targets CD4(+) T-lymphocytes for apoptosis by interacting with CXCR4 surface receptors (PubMed:14990729). From Human immunodeficiency virus type 1 group M subtype B (isolate BRU/LAI) (HIV-1).
>Addgene plasmid #231521 | pHAGE2-TetO-Chim-Pchi-Q61A/E64M | addgene full sequence | sequence record 465441 | Addgene NGS Result
TGGAAGGGCTAATTCACTCCCAAAGAAGACAAGATATCCTTGATCTGTGGATCTACCACACACAAGGCTA
CTTCCCTGATTAGCAGAACTACACACCAGGGCCAGGGGTCAGATATCCACTGACCTTTGGATGGTGCTAC
AAGCTAGTACCAGTTGAGCCAGATAAGGTAGAAGAGGCCAATAAAGGAGAGAACACCAGCTTGTTACACC
CTGTGAGCCTGCATGGGATGGATGACCCGGAGAGAGAAGTGTTAGAGTGGAGGTTTGACAGCCGCCTAGC
ATTTCATCACGTGGCCCGAGAGCTGCATCCGGAGTACTTCAAGAACTGCTGATATCGAGCTTGCTACAAG
GGACTTTCCGCTGGGGACTTTCCAGGGAGGCGTGGCCTGGGCGGGACTGGGGAGTGGCGAGCCCTCAGAT
CCTGCATATAAGCAGCTGCTTTTTGCCTGTACTGGGTCTCTCTGGTTAGACCAGATCTGAGCCTGGGAGC
TCTCTGGCTAACTAGGGAACCCACTGCTTAAGCCTCAATAAAGCTTGCCTTGAGTGCTTCAAGTAGTGTG
TGCCCGTCTGTTGTGTGACTCTGGTAACTAGAGATCCCTCAGACCCTTTTAGTCAGTGTGGAAAATCTCT
AGCAGTGGCGCCCGAACAGGGACTTGAAAGCGAAAGGGAAACCAGAGGAGCTCTCTCGACGCAGGACTCG
GCTTGCTGAAGCGCGCACGGCAAGAGGCGAGGGGCGGCGACTGGTGAGTACGCCAAAAATTTTGACTAGC
GGAGGCTAGAAGGAGAGAGATGGGTGCGAGAGCGTCAGTATTAAGCGGGGGAGAATTAGATCGCGATGGG
AAAAAATTCGGTTAAGGCCAGGGGGAAAGAAAAAATATAAATTAAAACATATAGTATGGGCAAGCAGGGA
GCTAGAACGATTCGCAGTTAATCCTGGCCTGTTAGAAACATCAGAAGGCTGTAGACAAATACTGGGACAG
CTACAACCATCCCTTCAGACAGGATCAGAAGAACTTAGATCATTATATAATACAGTAGCAACCCTCTATT
GTGTGCATCAAAGGATAGAGATAAAAGACACCAAGGAAGCTTTAGACAAGATAGAGGAAGAGCAAAACAA
AAGTAAGACCACCGCACAGCAAGCGGCCGGCCGCTGATCTTCAGACCTGGAGGAGGAGATATGAGGGACA
ATTGGAGAAGTGAATTATATAAATATAAAGTAGTAAAAATTGAACCATTAGGAGTAGCACCCACCAAGGC
AAAGAGAAGAGTGGTGCAGAGAGAAAAAAGAGCAGTGGGAATAGGAGCTTTGTTCCTTGGGTTCTTGGGA
GCAGCAGGAAGCACTATGGGCGCAGCGTCAATGACGCTGACGGTACAGGCCAGACAATTATTGTCTGGTA
TAGTGCAGCAGCAGAACAATTTGCTGAGGGCTATTGAGGCGCAACAGCATCTGTTGCAACTCACAGTCTG
GGGCATCAAGCAGCTCCAGGCAAGAATCCTGGCTGTGGAAAGATACCTAAAGGATCAACAGCTCCTGGGG
ATTTGGGGTTGCTCTGGAAAACTCATTTGCACCACTGCTGTGCCTTGGAATGCTAGTTGGAGTAATAAAT
CTCTGGAACAGATTTGGAATCACACGACCTGGATGGAGTGGGACAGAGAAATTAACAATTACACAAGCTT
AATACACTCCTTAATTGAAGAATCGCAAAACCAGCAAGAAAAGAATGAACAAGAATTATTGGAATTAGAT
AAATGGGCAAGTTTGTGGAATTGGTTTAACATAACAAATTGGCTGTGGTATATAAAATTATTCATAATGA
TAGTAGGAGGCTTGGTAGGTTTAAGAATAGTTTTTGCTGTACTTTCTATAGTGAATAGAGTTAGGCAGGG
ATATTCACCATTATCGTTTCAGACCCACCTCCCAACCCCGAGGGGACCCGACAGGCCCGAAGGAATAGAA
GAAGAAGGTGGAGAGAGAGACAGAGACAGATCCATTCGATTAGTGAACGGATCTCGACGGTATCGCCGAA
TTCACAAATGGCAGTATTCATCCACAATTTTAAAAGAAAAGGGGGGATTGGGGGGTACAGTGCAGGGGAA
AGAATAGTAGACATAATAGCAACAGACATACAAACTAAAGAATTACAAAAACAAATTACAAAAATTCAAA
ATTTTCGGGTTTATTACAGGGACAGCAGAGATCCAGTTTGGACTAGTCCACACCCTAACTGACACACTCG
AGTTTACCACTCCCTATCAGTGATAGAGAAAAGTGAAAGTCGAGTTTACCACTCCCTATCAGTGATAGAG
AAAAGTGAAAGTCGAGTTTACCACTCCCTATCAGTGATAGAGAAAAGTGAAAGTCGAGTTTACCACTCCC
TATCAGTGATAGAGAAAAGTGAAAGTCGAGTTTACCACTCCCTATCAGTGATAGAGAAAAGTGAAAGTCG
AGTTTACCACTCCCTATCAGTGATAGAGAAAAGTGAAAGTCGAGTTTACCACTCCCTATCAGTGATAGAG
AAAAGTGAAAGTCGAGCTCGGTACCCGGGTCGAGGTAGGCATGTACGGTGGGAGGCCTATATAAGCAGAG
CTCGTTTAGTGAACCGTCAGATCGCCTGGAGACGCCATCCACGCTGTTTTGACCTCCATAGAAGACACCG
GGACCGATCCAGCCTGCGGCCACCACCGGTATGTATAACATGATGGAGACTGAGCTGAAACCACCAGGTC
CACAGCAGGCATCCGGTGGCGGCGGTGGCGGCGGTAATGCAACAGCCGCCGCAACTGGAGGAAACCAGAA
GAACAGTCCCAGCCACATTAAGCGGCCCATGAATAGTTTCATGGTGTGGGCACAGATGATGAGAAAAGAA
CTGACCCAGAAGCATCCCGACCTGCATAACGCTGAGATTAGCAAGAGACTGGGAGAAATGTGGAAGGAGC
TGCCTGAGTCCGACAAACAGCCTTACGTTGAGAGAGCTCAGGCCCTCAAAGCACTCCACATGCAGGAGTT
TCCATACTACAAATACAGGCCCAGGAGGAAATCCTCCACTCTCATGAAGAAGGACAAGTATACACTGCCC
GGAGGACTCCTCGCTCCCGGCGGAAATTCCATGGCTAGCGGTGTGGGAGTCGGAGCCGGACTGGGTGCCG
GAGTGAACCAGAGAATGGACAGTTATGCCCATATGAATGGCTGGAGCAACGGTTCCTACAGTATGATGCA
GGAGCAGCTCGGATACCCACAACATCCAGGACTGAACGCTCACGGAGCCGCACAAATGCAACCTATGCAT
CGCTACGACGTTAGCGCCCTCCAGTACAACAGCATGACATCCAGCCAAACCTACATGAATGGAAGCCCTA
CTTACAGCATGAGTTACTCTCAGCAGGGTACACCAGGCATGGCACTGGGTAGTATGGGCAGCGTGGTGAA
ATCTGAAGCAAGCAGCAGCCCTCCAGTGGTGACAAGTTCCTCCCACAGCCGCGCTCCATGTCAGGCCGGT
GATCTGAGGGATATGATCTCCATGTATCTGCCAGGAGCTGAAGTCCCAGAACCTGCAGCACCCAGCAGGC
TCCATATGGCCCAGCATTATCAGTCTGGGCCCGTGCCTGGTACAGCCATAAACGGCACACTCCCACTGTC
TCATATGTAAGTCGACATCGATAGATCCTAATCAACCTCTGGATTACAAAATTTGTGAAAGATTGACTGG
TATTCTTAACTATGTTGCTCCTTTTACGCTATGTGGATACGCTGCTTTAATGCCTTTGTATCATGCTATT
GCTTCCCGTATGGCTTTCATTTTCTCCTCCTTGTATAAATCCTGGTTGCTGTCTCTTTATGAGGAGTTGT
GGCCCGTTGTCAGGCAACGTGGCGTGGTGTGCACTGTGTTTGCTGACGCAACCCCCACTGGTTGGGGCAT
TGCCACCACCTGTCAGCTCCTTTCCGGGACTTTCGCTTTCCCCCTCCCTATTGCCACGGCGGAACTCATC
GCCGCCTGCCTTGCCCGCTGCTGGACAGGGGCTCGGCTGTTGGGCACTGACAATTCCGTGGTGTTGTCGG
GGAAATCATCGTCCTTTCCTTGGCTGCTCGCCTGTGTTGCCACCTGGATTCTGCGCGGGACGTCCTTCTG
CTACGTCCCTTCGGCCCTCAATCCAGCGGACCTTCCTTCCCGCGGCCTGCTGCCGGCTCTGCGGCCTCTT
CCGCGTCTTCGCCTTCGCCCTCAGACGAGTCGGATCTCCCTTTGGGCCGCCTCCCCGCCTGGTACCTTTA
AGACCAATGACTTACAAGGCAGCTGTAGATCTTAGCCACTTTTTAAAAGAAAAGGGGGGACTGGAAGGGC
TAATTCACTCCCAACGAAGACAAGATCACCTGCAGGACAGGCGCGCCATAACTTCGTATAGCATACATTA
TACGAAGTTATCTGCTTTTTGCTTGTACTGGGTCTCTCTGGTTAGACCAGATCTGAGCCTGGGAGCTCTC
TGGCTAACTAGGGAACCCACTGCTTAAGCCTCAATAAAGCTTGCCTTGAGTGCTTCAAGTAGTGTGTGCC
CGTCTGTTGTGTGACTCTGGTAACTAGAGATCCCTCAGACCCTTTTAGTCAGTGTGGAAAATCTCTAGCA
CCCGGGCGATTAAGGAAAGGGCTAGATCATTCTTGAAGACGAAAGGGCCTCGTGATACGCCTATTTTTAT
AGGTTAATGTCATGATAATAATGGTTTCTTAGACGTCAGGTGGCACTTTTCGGGGAAATGTGCGCGGAAC
CCCTATTTGTTTATTTTTCTAAATACATTCAAATATGTATCCGCTCATGAGACAATAACCCTGATAAATG
CTTCAATAATATTGAAAAAGGAAGAGTATGAGTATTCAACATTTCCGTGTCGCCCTTATTCCCTTTTTTG
CGGCATTTTGCCTTCCTGTTTTTGCTCACCCAGAAACGCTGGTGAAAGTAAAAGATGCTGAAGATCAGTT
GGGTGCACGAGTGGGTTACATCGAACTGGATCTCAACAGCGGTAAGATCCTTGAGAGTTTTCGCCCCGAA
GAACGTTTTCCAATGATGAGCACTTTTAAAGTTCTGCTATGTGGCGCGGTATTATCCCGTGTTGACGCCG
GGCAAGAGCAACTCGGTCGCCGCATACACTATTCTCAGAATGACTTGGTTGAGTACTCACCAGTCACAGA
AAAGCATCTTACGGATGGCATGACAGTAAGAGAATTATGCAGTGCTGCCATAACCATGAGTGATAACACT
GCGGCCAACTTACTTCTGACAACGATCGGAGGACCGAAGGAGCTAACCGCTTTTTTGCACAACATGGGGG
ATCATGTAACTCGCCTTGATCGTTGGGAACCGGAGCTGAATGAAGCCATACCAAACGACGAGCGTGACAC
CACGATGCCTGTAGCAATGGCAACAACGTTGCGCAAACTATTAACTGGCGAACTACTTACTCTAGCTTCC
CGGCAACAATTAATAGACTGGATGGAGGCGGATAAAGTTGCAGGACCACTTCTGCGCTCGGCCCTTCCGG
CTGGCTGGTTTATTGCTGATAAATCTGGAGCCGGTGAGCGTGGGTCTCGCGGTATCATTGCAGCACTGGG
GCCAGATGGTAAGCCCTCCCGTATCGTAGTTATCTACACGACGGGGAGTCAGGCAACTATGGATGAACGA
AATAGACAGATCGCTGAGATAGGTGCCTCACTGATTAAGCATTGGTAACTGTCAGACCAAGTTTACTCAT
ATATACTTTAGATTGATTTAAAACTTCATTTTTAATTTAAAAGGATCTAGGTGAAGATCCTTTTTGATAA
TCTCATGACCAAAATCCCTTAACGTGAGTTTTCGTTCCACTGAGCGTCAGACCCCGTAGAAAAGATCAAA
GGATCTTCTTGAGATCCTTTTTTTCTGCGCGTAATCTGCTGCTTGCAAACAAAAAAACCACCGCTACCAG
CGGTGGTTTGTTTGCCGGATCAAGAGCTACCAACTCTTTTTCCGAAGGTAACTGGCTTCAGCAGAGCGCA
GATACCAAATACTGTTCTTCTAGTGTAGCCGTAGTTAGGCCACCACTTCAAGAACTCTGTAGCACCGCCT
ACATACCTCGCTCTGCTAATCCTGTTACCAGTGGCTGCTGCCAGTGGCGATAAGTCGTGTCTTACCGGGT
TGGACTCAAGACGATAGTTACCGGATAAGGCGCAGCGGTCGGGCTGAACGGGGGGTTCGTGCACACAGCC
CAGCTTGGAGCGAACGACCTACACCGAACTGAGATACCTACAGCGTGAGCTATGAGAAAGCGCCACGCTT
CCCGAAGGGAGAAAGGCGGACAGGTATCCGGTAAGCGGCAGGGTCGGAACAGGAGAGCGCACGAGGGAGC
TTCCAGGGGGAAACGCCTGGTATCTTTATAGTCCTGTCGGGTTTCGCCACCTCTGACTTGAGCGTCGATT
TTTGTGATGCTCGTCAGGGGGGCGGAGCCTATGGAAAAACGCCAGCAACGCGGCCTTTTTACGGTTCCTG
GCCTTTTGCTGGCCTTTTGCTCACATGTTCTTTCCTGCGTTATCCCCTGATTCTGTGGATAACCGTATTA
CCGCCTTTGAGTGAGCTGATACCGCTCGCCGCAGCCGAACGACCGAGCGCAGCGAGTCAGTGAGCGAGGA
AGCGGAAGAGCGCCCAATACGCAAACCGCCTCTCCCCGCGCGTTGGCCGATTCATTAATGCAGCAAGCTC
ATGGCTGACTAATTTTTTTTATTTATGCAGAGGCCGAGGCCGCCTCGGCCTCTGAGCTATTCCAGAAGTA
GTGAGGAGGCTTTTTTGGAGGCCTAGGCTTTTGCAAAAAGCTCCCCGTGGCACGACAGGTTTCCCGACTG
GAAAGCGGGCAGTGAGCGCAACGCAATTAATGTGAGTTAGCTCACTCATTAGGCACCCCAGGCTTTACAC
TTTATGCTTCCGGCTCGTATGTTGTGTGGAATTGTGAGCGGATAACAATTTCACACAGGAAACAGCTATG
ACATGATTACGAATTTCACAAATAAAGCATTTTTTTCACTGCATTCTAGTTGTGGTTTGTCCAAACTCAT
CAATGTATCTTATCATGTCTGGATCAACTGGATAACTCAAGCTAACCAAAATCATCCCAAACTTCCCACC
CCATACCCTATTACCACTGCCAATTACCTGTGGTTTCATTTACTCTAAACCTGTGATTCCTCTGAATTAT
TTTCATTTTAAAGAAATTGTATTTGTTAAATATGTACTACAAACTTAGTAGT
